>Addgene plasmid #194703 | pLIX403_RPS2_APOBEC_HA_P2A_mRuby_Capture1 | addgene full sequence | sequence record 416335 | Addgene NGS Result
GTGGGTTACATCGAACTGGATCTCAACAGCGGTAAGATCCTTGAGAGTTTTCGCCCCGAAGAACGTTTTC
CAATGATGAGCACTTTTAAAGTTCTGCTATGTGGCGCGGTATTATCCCGTATTGACGCCGGGCAAGAGCA
ACTCGGTCGCCGCATACACTATTCTCAGAATGACTTGGTTGAGTACTCACCAGTCACAGAAAAGCATCTT
ACGGATGGCATGACAGTAAGAGAATTATGCAGTGCTGCCATAACCATGAGTGATAACACTGCGGCCAACT
TACTTCTGACAACGATCGGAGGACCGAAGGAGCTAACCGCTTTTTTGCACAACATGGGGGATCATGTAAC
TCGCCTTGATCGTTGGGAACCGGAGCTGAATGAAGCCATACCAAACGACGAGCGTGACACCACGATGCCT
GTAGCAATGGCAACAACGTTGCGCAAACTATTAACTGGCGAACTACTTACTCTAGCTTCCCGGCAACAAT
TAATAGACTGGATGGAGGCGGATAAAGTTGCAGGACCACTTCTGCGCTCGGCCCTTCCGGCTGGCTGGTT
TATTGCTGATAAATCTGGAGCCGGTGAGCGTGGGTCTCGCGGTATCATTGCAGCACTGGGGCCAGATGGT
AAGCCCTCCCGTATCGTAGTTATCTACACGACGGGGAGTCAGGCAACTATGGATGAACGAAATAGACAGA
TCGCTGAGATAGGTGCCTCACTGATTAAGCATTGGTAACTGTCAGACCAAGTTTACTCATATATACTTTA
GATTGATTTAAAACTTCATTTTTAATTTAAAAGGATCTAGGTGAAGATCCTTTTTGATAATCTCATGACC
AAAATCCCTTAACGTGAGTTTTCGTTCCACTGAGCGTCAGACCCCGTAGAAAAGATCAAAGGATCTTCTT
GAGATCCTTTTTTTCTGCGCGTAATCTGCTGCTTGCAAACAAAAAAACCACCGCTACCAGCGGTGGTTTG
TTTGCCGGATCAAGAGCTACCAACTCTTTTTCCGAAGGTAACTGGCTTCAGCAGAGCGCAGATACCAAAT
ACTGTTCTTCTAGTGTAGCCGTAGTTAGGCCACCACTTCAAGAACTCTGTAGCACCGCCTACATACCTCG
CTCTGCTAATCCTGTTACCAGTGGCTGCTGCCAGTGGCGATAAGTCGTGTCTTACCGGGTTGGACTCAAG
ACGATAGTTACCGGATAAGGCGCAGCGGTCGGGCTGAACGGGGGGTTCGTGCACACAGCCCAGCTTGGAG
CGAACGACCTACACCGAACTGAGATACCTACAGCGTGAGCTATGAGAAAGCGCCACGCTTCCCGAAGGGA
GAAAGGCGGACAGGTATCCGGTAAGCGGCAGGGTCGGAACAGGAGAGCGCACGAGGGAGCTTCCAGGGGG
AAACGCCTGGTATCTTTATAGTCCTGTCGGGTTTCGCCACCTCTGACTTGAGCGTCGATTTTTGTGATGC
TCGTCAGGGGGGCGGAGCCTATGGAAAAACGCCAGCAACGCGGCCTTTTTACGGTTCCTGGCCTTTTGCT
GGCCTTTTGCTCACATGTTCTTTCCTGCGTTATCCCCTGATTCTGTGGATAACCGTATTACCGCCTTTGA
GTGAGCTGATACCGCTCGCCGCAGCCGAACGACCGAGCGCAGCGAGTCAGTGAGCGAGGAAGCGGAAGAG
CGCCCAATACGCAAACCGCCTCTCCCCGCGCGTTGGCCGATTCATTAATGCAGCTGGCACGACAGGTTTC
CCGACTGGAAAGCGGGCAGTGAGCGCAACGCAATTAATGTGAGTTAGCTCACTCATTAGGCACCCCAGGC
TTTACACTTTATGCTTCCGGCTCGTATGTTGTGTGGAATTGTGAGCGGATAACAATTTCACACAGGAAAC
AGCTATGACCATGATTACGCCAAGCGCGCAATTAACCCTCACTAAAGGGAACAAAAGCTGGAGCTGCAAG
CTTAATGTAGTCTTATGCAATACTCTTGTAGTCTTGCAACATGGTAACGATGAGTTAGCAACATGCCTTA
CAAGGAGAGAAAAAGCACCGTGCATGCCGATTGGTGGAAGTAAGGTGGTACGATCGTGCCTTATTAGGAA
GGCAACAGACGGGTCTGACATGGATTGGACGAACCACTGAATTGCCGCATTGCAGAGATATTGTATTTAA
GTGCCTAGCTCGATACATAAACGGGTCTCTCTGGTTAGACCAGATCTGAGCCTGGGAGCTCTCTGGCTAA
CTAGGGAACCCACTGCTTAAGCCTCAATAAAGCTTGCCTTGAGTGCTTCAAGTAGTGTGTGCCCGTCTGT
TGTGTGACTCTGGTAACTAGAGATCCCTCAGACCCTTTTAGTCAGTGTGGAAAATCTCTAGCAGTGGCGC
CCGAACAGGGACTTGAAAGCGAAAGGGAAACCAGAGGAGCTCTCTCGACGCAGGACTCGGCTTGCTGAAG
CGCGCACGGCAAGAGGCGAGGGGCGGCGACTGGTGAGTACGCCAAAAATTTTGACTAGCGGAGGCTAGAA
GGAGAGAGATGGGTGCGAGAGCGTCAGTATTAAGCGGGGGAGAATTAGATCGCGATGGGAAAAAATTCGG
TTAAGGCCAGGGGGAAAGAAAAAATATAAATTAAAACATATAGTATGGGCAAGCAGGGAGCTAGAACGAT
TCGCAGTTAATCCTGGCCTGTTAGAAACATCAGAAGGCTGTAGACAAATACTGGGACAGCTACAACCATC
CCTTCAGACAGGATCAGAAGAACTTAGATCATTATATAATACAGTAGCAACCCTCTATTGTGTGCATCAA
AGGATAGAGATAAAAGACACCAAGGAAGCTTTAGACAAGATAGAGGAAGAGCAAAACAAAAGTAAGACCA
CCGCACAGCAAGCGGCCGCTGATCTTCAGACCTGGAGGAGGAGATATGAGGGACAATTGGAGAAGTGAAT
TATATAAATATAAAGTAGTAAAAATTGAACCATTAGGAGTAGCACCCACCAAGGCAAAGAGAAGAGTGGT
GCAGAGAGAAAAAAGAGCAGTGGGAATAGGAGCTTTGTTCCTTGGGTTCTTGGGAGCAGCAGGAAGCACT
ATGGGCGCAGCGTCAATGACGCTGACGGTACAGGCCAGACAATTATTGTCTGGTATAGTGCAGCAGCAGA
ACAATTTGCTGAGGGCTATTGAGGCGCAACAGCATCTGTTGCAACTCACAGTCTGGGGCATCAAGCAGCT
CCAGGCAAGAATCCTGGCTGTGGAAAGATACCTAAAGGATCAACAGCTCCTGGGGATTTGGGGTTGCTCT
GGAAAACTCATTTGCACCACTGCTGTGCCTTGGAATGCTAGTTGGAGTAATAAATCTCTGGAACAGATTT
GGAATCACACGACCTGGATGGAGTGGGACAGAGAAATTAACAATTACACAAGCTTAATACACTCCTTAAT
TGAAGAATCGCAAAACCAGCAAGAAAAGAATGAACAAGAATTATTGGAATTAGATAAATGGGCAAGTTTG
TGGAATTGGTTTAACATAACAAATTGGCTGTGGTATATAAAATTATTCATAATGATAGTAGGAGGCTTGG
TAGGTTTAAGAATAGTTTTTGCTGTACTTTCTATAGTGAATAGAGTTAGGCAGGGATATTCACCATTATC
GTTTCAGACCCACCTCCCAACCCCGAGGGGACAATTCTCGACCTCGAGACAAATGGCAGTATTCATCCAC
AATTTTAAAAGAAAAGGGGGGATTGGGGGGTACAGTGCAGGGGAAAGAATAGTAGACATAATAGCAACAG
ACATACAAACTAAAGAATTACAAAAACAAATTACAAAAATTCAAAATTTTCGGGTTTATTACAGGGACAG
CAGAGATCCACTTTGGCCGCGAATCGATATGTCGAGTTTACTCCCTATCAGTGATAGAGAACGTATGTCG
AGTTTACTCCCTATCAGTGATAGAGAACGATGTCGAGTTTACTCCCTATCAGTGATAGAGAACGTATGTC
GAGTTTACTCCCTATCAGTGATAGAGAACGTATGTCGAGTTTACTCCCTATCAGTGATAGAGAACGTATG
TCGAGTTTATCCCTATCAGTGATAGAGAACGTATGTCGAGTTTACTCCCTATCAGTGATAGAGAACGTAT
GTCGAGGTAGGCGTGTACGGTGGGAGGCCTATATAAGCAGAGCTCGTTTAGTGAACCGTCAGATCGCCTG
GAGAATTGGCTAGCATCAACAAGTTTGTACAAAAAAGCAGGCTTACACC
[879 nt withheld, positions 4250-5128]
AACCCAGCTTTCTTGTACAAAGTGGTTGCAAGCTTTAAGGCCGGTCCTAGCAATATGAGCTCAGAGACTG
GCCCAGTGGCTGTGGACCCCACATTGAGACGGCGGATCGAGCCCCATGAGTTTGAGGTATTCTTCGATCC
GAGAGAGCTCCGCAAGGAGACCTGCCTGCTTTACGAAATTAATTGGGGGGGCCGGCACTCCATTTGGCGA
CATACATCACAGAACACTAACAAGCACGTCGAAGTCAACTTCATCGAGAAGTTCACGACAGAAAGATATT
TCTGTCCGAACACAAGGTGCAGCATTACCTGGTTTCTCAGCTGGAGCCCATGCGGCGAATGTAGTAGGGC
CATCACTGAATTCCTGTCAAGGTATCCCCACGTCACTCTGTTTATTTACATCGCAAGGCTGTACCACCAC
GCTGACCCCCGCAATCGACAAGGCCTGCGGGATTTGATCTCTTCAGGTGTGACTATCCAAATTATGACTG
AGCAGGAGTCAGGATACTGCTGGAGAAACTTTGTGAATTATAGCCCGAGTAATGAAGCCCACTGGCCTAG
GTATCCCCATCTGTGGGTACGACTGTACGTTCTTGAACTGTACTGCATCATACTGGGCCTGCCTCCTTGT
CTCAACATTCTGAGAAGGAAGCAGCCACAGCTGACATTCTTTACCATCGCTCTTCAGTCTTGTCATTACC
AGCGACTGCCCCCACACATTCTCTGGGCCACCGGGTTGAAACTCGAGTACCCCTACGACGTGCCCGACTA
CGCCGCTACTAACTTCAGCCTGCTGAAGCAGGCTGGAGACGTGGAGGAGAACCCTGGACCTAGGGTGTCT
AAGGGCGAAGAGCTGATCAAGGAAAATATGCGTATGAAGGTGGTCATGGAAGGTTCGGTCAACGGCCACC
AATTCAAATGCACAGGTGAAGGAGAAGGCAGACCGTACGAGGGAGTGCAAACCATGAGGATCAAAGTCAT
CGAGGGAGGACCCCTGCCATTTGCCTTTGACATTCTTGCCACGTCGTTCATGTATGGCAGCCGTACCTTT
ATCAAGTACCCGGCCGACATCCCTGATTTCTTTAAACAGTCCTTTCCTGAGGGTTTTACTTGGGAAAGAG
TTACGAGATACGAAGATGGTGGAGTCGTCACCGTCACGCAGGACACCAGCCTTGAGGATGGCGAGCTCGT
CTACAACGTCAAGGTCAGAGGGGTAAACTTTCCCTCCAATGGTCCCGTGATGCAGAAGAAGACCAAGGGT
TGGGAGCCTAATACAGAGATGATGTATCCAGCAGATGGTGGTCTGAGAGGATACACTGACATCGCACTGA
AAGTTGATGGTGGTGGCCATCTGCACTGCAACTTCGTGACAACTTACAGGTCAAAAAAGACCGTCGGGAA
CATCAAGATGCCCGGTGTCCATGCCGTTGATCACCGCCTGGAAAGGATCGAGGAGAGTGACAATGAAACC
TACGTAGTGCAAAGAGAAGTGGCAGTTGCCAAATACAGCAACCTTGGTGGTGGCATGGACGAGCTGTACA
AGTAAACCGGTCCACCACCACCACCACCACTAAGGATCCGGGGTTGGGGTTGCGCCTTTTCCAAGGCAGC
CCTGGGTTTGCGCAGGGACGCGGCTGCTCTGGGCGTGGTTCCGGGAAACGCAGCGGCGCCGACCCTGGGT
CTCGCACATTCTTCACGTCCGTTCGCAGCGTCACCCGGATCTTCGCCGCTACCCTTGTGGGCCCCCCGGC
GACGCTTCCTGCTCCGCCCCTAAGTCGGGAAGGTTCCTTGCGGTTCGCGGCGTGCCGGACGTGACAAACG
GAAGCCGCACGTCTCACTAGTACCCTCGCAGACGGACAGCGCCAGGGAGCAATGGCAGCGCGCCGACCGC
GATGGGCTGTGGCCAATAGCGGCTGCTCAGCAGGGCGCGCCGAGAGCAGCGGCCGGGAAGGGGCGGTGCG
GGAGGCGGGGTGTGGGGCGGTAGTGTGGGCCCTGTTCCTGCCCGCGCGGTGTTCCGCATTCTGCAAGCCT
CCGGAGCGCACGTCGGCAGTCGGCTCCCTCGTTGACCGAATCACCGACCTCTCTCCCCAGCAATTCACCA
TGACCGAGTACAAGCCCACGGTGCGCCTCGCCACCCGCGACGACGTCCCCAGGGCCGTACGCACCCTCGC
CGCCGCGTTCGCCGACTACCCCGCCACGCGCCACACCGTCGATCCGGACCGCCACATCGAGCGGGTCACC
GAGCTGCAAGAACTCTTCCTCACGCGCGTCGGGCTCGACATCGGCAAGGTGTGGGTCGCGGACGACGGCG
CCGCGGTGGCGGTCTGGACCACGCCGGAGAGCGTCGAAGCGGGGGCGGTGTTCGCCGAGATCGGCCCGCG
CATGGCCGAGTTGAGCGGTTCCCGGCTGGCCGCGCAGCAACAGATGGAAGGCCTCCTGGCGCCGCACCGG
CCCAAGGAGCCCGCGTGGTTCCTGGCCACCGTCGGCGTCTCGCCCGACCACCAGGGCAAGGGTCTGGGCA
GCGCCGTCGTGCTCCCCGGAGTGGAGGCGGCCGAGCGCGCCGGGGTGCCCGCCTTCCTGGAGACCTCCGC
GCCCCGCAACCTCCCCTTCTACGAGCGGCTCGGCTTCACCGTCACCGCCGACGTCGAGGTGCCCGAAGGA
CCGCGCACCTGGTGCATGACCCGCAAGCCCGGTGCCGAAGGTAGAGGTTCTCTCCTCACTTGTGGTGATG
TTGAAGAAAACCCTGGTCCAATGTCTAGACTGGACAAGAGCAAAGTCATAAACGGAGCTCTGGAATTACT
CAATGGTGTCGGTATCGAAGGCCTGACGACAAGGAAACTCGCTCAAAAGCTGGGAGTTGAGCAGCCTACC
CTGTACTGGCACGTGAAGAACAAGCGGGCCCTGCTCGATGCCCTGCCAATCGAGATGCTGGACAGGCATC
ATACCCACTTCTGCCCCCTGGAAGGCGAGTCATGGCAAGACTTTCTGCGGAACAACGCCAAGTCATACCG
CTGTGCTCTCCTCTCACATCGCGACGGGGCTAAAGTGCATCTCGGCACCCGCCCAACAGAGAAACAGTAC
GAAACCCTGGAAAATCAGCTCGCGTTCCTGTGTCAGCAAGGCTTCTCCCTGGAGAACGCACTGTACGCTC
TGTCCGCCGTGGGCCACTTTACACTGGGCTGCGTATTGGAGGAACAGGAGCATCAAGTAGCAAAAGAGGA
AAGAGAGACACCTACCACCGATTCTATGCCCCCACTTCTGAGACAAGCAATTGAGCTGTTCGACCGGCAG
GGAGCCGAACCTGCCTTCCTTTTCGGCCTGGAACTAATCATATGTGGCCTGGAGAAACAGCTAAAGTGCG
AAAGCGGCGGGCCGACCGACGCCCTTGACGATTTTGACTTAGACATGCTCCCAGCCGATGCCCTTGACGA
CTTTGACCTTGATATGCTGCCTGCTGACGCTCTTGACGATTTTGACCTTGACATGCTCCCCGGGTAACTA
AGTAAGGATCGATCCAAGATATCGTATTCTTAACTATGTTGCTCCTTTTACGCTATGTGGATACGCTGCT
TTAATGCCTTTGTATCATGCTATTGCTTCCCGTATGGCTTTCATTTTCTCCTCCTTGTATAAATCCTGGT
TGCTGTCTCTTTATGAGGAGTTGTGGCCCGTTGTCAGGCAACGTGGCGTGGTGTGCACTGTGTTTGCTGA
CGCAACCCCCACTGGTTGGGGCATTGCCACCACCTGTCAGCTCCTTTCCGGGACTTTCGCTTTCCCCCTC
CCTATTGCCACGGCGGAACTCATCGCCGCCTGCCTTGCCCGCTGCTGGACAGGGGCTCGGCTGTTGGGCA
CTGACAATTCCGTGGTGTTGTCGGGGAAGCTGACGTCCTTTCCATGGCTGCTCGCCTGTGTTGCCACCTG
GATTCTGCGCGGGACGTCCTTCTGCTACGTCCCTTCGGCCCTCAATCCAGCGGACCTTCCTTCCCGCGGC
CTGCTGCCGGCTCTGCGGCCTCTTCCGCGTCTTCGCCTTCGCCCTCAGACGAGTCGGATCTCCCTTTGGG
CCGCCTCCCCGCCTGTTTCGCCTCGGCGTCCGGACTAGAGGTACCTTTAAGACCAATGACTTACAAGGCA
GCTGTAGATCTTAGCCACTTTTTAAAAGAAAAGGGGGGACTGGAAGGGCTAATTCACTCCCAACGAAGAC
AAGATCTGCTTTTTGCTTGTACTGGGTCTCTCTGGTTAGACCAGATCTGAGCCTGGGAGCTCTCTGGCTA
ACTAGGGAACCCACTGCTTAAGCCTCAATAAAGCTTGCCTTGAGTGCTTCAAGTAGTGTGTGCCCGTCTG
TTGTGTGACTCTGGTAACTAGAGATCCCTCAGACCCTTTTAGTCAGTGTGGAAAATCTCTAGCAGTAGTA
GTTCATGTCATCTTATTATTCAGTATTTATAACTTGCAAAGAAATGAATATCAGAGAGTGAGAGGAACTT
GTTTATTGCAGCTTATAATGGTTACAAATAAAGCAATAGCATCACAAATTTCACAAATAAAGCATTTTTT
TCACTGCATTCTAGTTGTGGTTTGTCCAAACTCATCAATGTATCTTATCATGTCTGGCTCTAGCTATCCC
GCCCCTAACTCCGCCCATCCCGCCCCTAACTCCGCCCAGTTCCGCCCATTCTCCGCCCCATGGCTGACTA
ATTTTTTTTATTTATGCAGAGGCCGAGGCCGCCTCGGCCTCTGAGCTATTCCAGAAGTAGTGAGGAGGCT
TTTTTGGAGGCCTTTCAAATATGTATCCGCTCATGAGACAATAACCCTGATAAATGCTTCAATAATATTG
AAAAAGGAAGAGTATGAGTATTCAACATTTCCGTGTCGCCCTTATTCCCTTTTTTGCGGCATTTTGCCTT
CCTGTTTTTGCTCACCCAGAAACGCTGGTGAAAGTAAAAGATGCTGAAGATCAGTTGGGTGCACGA
Features (pLannotate 1.2.2; 31 found; start..end, strand, type, name):
    909..1497    +  rep_origin     ori: high-copy-number ColE1/pMB1/pBR322/pUC origin of replication
   1680..1772    +  CDS            lacI (fragment): lac repressor; lacI; The lac repressor binds to the lac operator to inhibit transcription in E. coli. This inhibition can be relieved by adding lactose or isopropyl-β-D-thiogalactopyranoside (IPTG).
   1785..1806    +  protein_bind   CAP binding site: CAP binding activates transcription in the presence of cAMP. E. coli catabolite activator protein
   1821..1851    +  promoter       lac promoter: promoter for the E. coli lac operon
   1859..1875    +  protein_bind   lac operator: The lac repressor binds to the lac operator to inhibit transcription in E. coli. This inhibition can be relieved by adding lactose or isopropyl-β-D-thiogalactopyranoside (IPTG). lac repressor encoded by lacI
   1920..1938    +  promoter       T3 promoter: promoter for bacteriophage T3 RNA polymerase
   1966..2192    +  promoter       RSV promoter: Rous sarcoma virus enhancer/promoter
   2193..2373    +  LTR            5' LTR (truncated): truncated 5' long terminal repeat (LTR) from HIV-1
   2420..2545    +  misc_feature   HIV-1 Ψ: packaging signal of human immunodeficiency virus type 1
   2529..2892    +  CDS            HIV-1 gag (fragment): gag protein from human immunodeficiency virus 1; gag
   3038..3271    +  misc_feature   RRE: The Rev response element (RRE) of HIV-1 allows for Rev-dependent mRNA export from the nucleus to the cytoplasm.
   3648..3672    +  CDS            Rev (fragment): human immunodeficiency virus 1 (HIV-1) Rev protein; rev; enhances nuclear export of unspliced and incompletely spliced viral mRNAs
   3713..3830    +  misc_feature   cPPT/CTS: central polypurine tract and central termination sequence of HIV-1
   3884..4198    +  promoter       tight TRE promoter: Tet-responsive promoter PTight, consisting of seven tet operator sequences followed by the minimal CMV promoter
   4219..4243    +  protein_bind   attB1: mutant version of attB; recombination site for the Gateway® BP reaction BP Clonase™
   4250..5128    +  CDS            RPS2 (sequence withheld): RS2_HUMAN - Also known as RPS4. Experimental evidence at protein level: Swiss-Prot protein existence level 1. From Homo sapiens (Human).
   5130..5154    -  protein_bind   attB2: mutant version of attB; recombination site for the Gateway® BP reaction BP Clonase™
   5183..5869    +  CDS            Apobec1: ABEC1_RAT - Experimental evidence at protein level: Swiss-Prot protein existence level 1. Catalytic component of the apolipoprotein B mRNA editing enzyme complex which is responsible for the postranscriptional editing of a CAA codon for Gln to a UAA codon for stop in the APOB mRNA. May also play a role in the epigenetic regulation of gene expression by participating in DNA demethylation. From Rattus norvegicus (Rat).
   5962..6670    +  CDS            mRuby3 (fragment): monomeric red fluorescent protein derived from mRuby2, with improved brightness and photostability (Bajar et al., 2016)
   6680..6698    +  CDS            9xHis (fragment): 9xHis affinity tag
   6708..7218    +  promoter       hPGK promoter: human phosphoglycerate kinase 1 promoter
   7228..7824    +  CDS            PuroR (fragment): puromycin N-acetyltransferase; pac from Streptomyces; confers resistance to puromycin
   7879..8576    +  CDS            rtTA3 (fragment): reverse tetracycline transactivator 3 activates expression from Tet-responsive promoters in the presence of doxycycline
   8506..8616    +  CDS            VP48: 3 tandem repeats of the minimal activation domain of herpes simplex virus VP16 (Cheng et al., 2013)
   8652..9200    +  misc_feature   WPRE (fragment): woodchuck hepatitis virus posttranscriptional regulatory element
   9226..9297    +  CDS            nef (fragment): NEF_HV1Z2 - Experimental evidence at protein level: Swiss-Prot protein existence level 1. Extracellular Nef protein targets CD4(+) T-lymphocytes for apoptosis by interacting with CXCR4 surface receptors. From Human immunodeficiency virus type 1 group M subtype D (isolate Z2/CDC-Z34) (HIV-1).
   9299..9532    +  LTR            3' LTR (ΔU3): self-inactivating 3' long terminal repeat (LTR) from HIV-1
   9604..9725    +  polyA_signal   SV40 poly(A) signal: SV40 polyadenylation signal
   9765..9900    +  rep_origin     SV40 ori: SV40 origin of replication
   9908..9971    +  promoter       AmpR promoter: bla
   9972..738     +  CDS            AmpR (across the origin): β-lactamase; bla; confers resistance to ampicillin, carbenicillin, and related antibiotics
