[The description below was written by a language model from this plasmid's Addgene catalogue record and pLannotate feature annotations shown in this document.]
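Description:
pLIX403_RPS2_APOBEC_HA_P2A_mRuby_Capture1 is a doxycycline-inducible, third-generation-style lentiviral expression plasmid built on the pLIX403 all-in-one Tet-On backbone. It is propagated in E. coli through a high-copy ColE1/pUC origin with ampicillin resistance. The viral portion comprises an RSV promoter driving a truncated HIV-1 5' LTR, the Ψ packaging signal with a gag fragment, the RRE for Rev-dependent export, the cPPT/CTS, a WPRE, and a self-inactivating ΔU3 3' LTR followed by an SV40 poly(A) signal. Together these allow packaging of the genome into lentiviral particles and stable integration into mammalian cells.

The payload consists of two cassettes. A tight TRE promoter (seven tet operators plus a minimal CMV promoter) drives the human RPS2 coding sequence, inserted by a Gateway LR reaction and flanked by attB1 and attB2. RPS2 is fused at its C terminus to rat APOBEC1 cytidine deaminase with an HA tag, then a P2A peptide and an mRuby red fluorescent reporter (annotated as an mRuby3 fragment), so induced cells produce the fusion and a separate fluorescent marker from one transcript. The HA tag and P2A appear in the catalogue fields but not in the feature table. Downstream, a human PGK promoter constitutively expresses puromycin resistance linked by a 2A sequence to the rtTA3 transactivator, which provides both selection of transduced cells and doxycycline-dependent activation of the TRE.

The construct is intended for Ribo-STAMP, in which tethering APOBEC1 to a small-subunit ribosomal protein deposits C-to-U edits on ribosome-associated mRNAs, allowing translation-engaged transcripts to be read out by sequencing, including in single cells. The record does not explain the "Capture1" element in the name.
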