Addgene plasmid #194703: pLIX403_RPS2_APOBEC_HA_P2A_mRuby_Capture1
Purpose: Inducible lentiviral expression, TRE-RPS2-APOBEC-HA-P2A-mRuby; PGK-puro-2A-rtTA (Ribo-STAMP, RPS2)
Depositing lab: Eugene Yeo. Depositing organization: University of California, San Diego (UCSD). Publication: Robust single-cell discovery of RNA targets of RNA-binding proteins and ribosomes. Brannan KW, Chaim IA, Marina RJ, Yee BA, Kofman ER, Lorenz DA, Jagannatha P, Dong KD, Madrigal AA, Underwood JG, Yeo GW. Nat Methods. 2021 May;18(5):507-519. doi: 10.1038/s41592-021-01128-0. Epub 2021 May 7. PubMed 33963355.
Backbone
  Vector backbone: pLIX403_Capture1_APOBEC_HA_P2A_mRuby
  Backbone size w/o insert (bp): 10863
  Total vector size (bp): 10094
  Modifications to backbone: Gateway LR clonase II reaction to insert RPS2 CDS
  Vector type: Mammalian Expression, Lentiviral
  Selectable markers: Puromycin
Growth in bacteria
  Bacterial resistance: Ampicillin, 100 μg/mL
  Growth temperature: 37°C
  Growth strain: NEB Stable
  Copy number: Unknown
Gene/Insert
  Gene/Insert name: RPS2
  Species: H. sapiens (human)
  Insert size (bp): 879
  GenBank ID: NC_000016.10 NM_002952.4
  Entrez Gene: RPS2 (a.k.a. LLREP3, S2, uS5)
  Promoter: TRE promoter, Tet ON
  Tag / fusion protein: APOBEC1-HA-P2A-mRuby (C terminal on insert)
  Cloning method: Gateway Cloning
  Sequencing primers: 5′ TET_F; 3′ APOBEC1_R
Terms and licenses: Academic/Nonprofit Terms; Industry Terms: Not Available to Industry
How to cite: pLIX403_RPS2_APOBEC_HA_P2A_mRuby_Capture1 was a gift from Eugene Yeo (Addgene plasmid # 194703 ; http://n2t.net/addgene:194703 ; RRID:Addgene_194703)
